Addgene plasmid #36466: Hox A11b
Depositing lab: Robert Ho. Depositing organization: University of Chicago. Publication: Tri-phasic expression of posterior Hox genes during development of pectoral fins in zebrafish: implications for the evolution of vertebrate paired appendages. Ahn D, Ho RK. Dev Biol. 2008 Oct 1;322(1):220-33. Epub 2008 Jul 3. 10.1016/j.ydbio.2008.06.032 PubMed 18638469.
Backbone
  Vector backbone: N/A
  Vector type: Riboprobe Synthesis
Growth in bacteria
  Bacterial resistance: Ampicillin, 100 μg/mL
  Growth temperature: 37°C
  Growth strain: DH5alpha
  Copy number: Unknown
Gene/Insert
  Gene/Insert name: hoxA11b (alt names: homeobox A11b; Hoxa-11; im:7142641)
  Species: D. rerio (zebrafish)
  Entrez Gene: hoxa11b (a.k.a. Hoxa-11, hoxa11, im:7142641)
  Promoter: n/a
  Cloning method: Restriction Enzyme; 5′ cloning site SmaI (not destroyed); 3′ cloning site None (unknown if destroyed)
  Sequencing primers: 5′ Sp6
Terms and licenses: Academic/Nonprofit Terms; Industry Terms: Not Available to Industry
How to cite: Hox A11b was a gift from Robert Ho (Addgene plasmid # 36466 ; http://n2t.net/addgene:36466 ; RRID:Addgene_36466)
