[The description below was written by a language model from this plasmid's Addgene catalogue record.]
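Description:
Hox A11b is a bacterial plasmid catalogued as a riboprobe synthesis vector, carrying sequence from the zebrafish (Danio rerio) gene hoxa11b, also known as homeobox A11b or Hoxa-11. The backbone is not named in the record, and no origin of replication or copy number is given. The only stated propagation detail is that the plasmid is maintained in a standard E. coli cloning strain under ampicillin selection. The insert was introduced by restriction cloning, with a SmaI site at the 5′ end that remains intact. No 3′ cloning site is recorded, and the size and extent of the insert (full-length cDNA versus a fragment) are not stated.

The promoter field is listed as not applicable, which fits a template plasmid that is not meant to drive expression in cells. Riboprobe vectors are normally used as templates for in vitro transcription from flanking bacteriophage RNA polymerase promoters, producing labelled antisense (and sense control) RNA. The record lists an SP6 primer for sequencing from the 5′ side, suggesting that an SP6 promoter flanks the insert, but it does not say which polymerase yields the antisense strand or which enzyme should linearise the template. The associated publication examined the phased expression of posterior Hox genes during zebrafish pectoral fin development, so the plasmid's likely use is generating hoxa11b probes for in situ hybridisation to map transcript distribution in embryos and developing fins. No feature table accompanies the record, so other vector elements cannot be described.
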