>Addgene plasmid #36466 | Hox A11b | addgene partial sequence | sequence record 46671 | T7 5'-TAATACGACTCACTATAGGG-3'
GGCGGCCGCGGGAATTCGATTAATTAACCCTCACTAAAGGGAACAAANGCTGGAGCTCCACCGCGGTGGC
GGCCGCTCTAGAACTAGTGGATCCCCCGGGCTGCAGGAATTCGGCACGAGGCGAGGCAGTACTATGGTTG
TGGATTGCCCAACCAAGTGTTATGATGGATTTTGATGAGCGGGTACCCGTTGGGTCCAACATGTATTTGC
CCGGCTGTACTTATTACGTGTCTGGAACGGACTTTTCCAGCCTTCCTCCTTTTCTGCCCCAGACCCCGTC
TTCTTGCCCCATGACATACTCATACTCCACGTCCAGTTTGCCACAAGTTCAGAGCGTAAGAGAGGTATCT
TTCAGGGACTATGCTATTGACACGTCCAGTAAGTGGCACTCCAGGGGGAATCTGCCACACTGCTACGCGA
CCGAAGACATGGTGCACAGGGAGTGCCTGTCCAATCCAGGGACTTTGGGAGACATGCTATCGAAAAATAA
CTCGGTTCTCTACCACTCCAACTCGAGCCACACGTCCAACGTGTACGGCAGCGTGGGGAGGAACGGAGTG
CTTCCTCAAGCCTTTGACCAGTTTTTCGAGACAGCATACGGGAACGTGGAAAATCAGCCGACTGAGCATC
CGGTGGACAGAGCAACCAGCAAGGCGCCTCCACCCGCAGAATCGGGCAGCGACAGTTGTCGGGGAACAGA
TGAGACCGAGCGGTGTGAAGAGACAAGCAGCCCGGAGCCATCTTCCGGCAACAACGAAGATAAATTCAGC
GGCAGCAGCAATGGACAAAAGACACGGAAAAAAAGATGCCCTTACACGAAATATCAGATTAGAGAGCTGG
AGAGAGAAAATCACTAGTGAATTCGCGGCCGCCTGCAGGTCGACCATATGGGA
